Addgene plasmid #111636: PTE_13
Purpose: Funclib design PTE_13
Depositing lab: Sarel Fleishman. Depositing organization: Weizmann Institute of Science. Publication: Automated Design of Efficient and Functionally Diverse Enzyme Repertoires. Khersonsky O, Lipsh R, Avizemer Z, Ashani Y, Goldsmith M, Leader H, Dym O, Rogotner S, Trudeau DL, Prilusky J, Amengual-Rigo P, Guallar V, Tawfik DS, Fleishman SJ. Mol Cell. 2018 Oct 4;72(1):178-186.e5. doi: 10.1016/j.molcel.2018.08.033. Epub 2018 Sep 27. PubMed 30270109.
Backbone
  Vector backbone: pMal C2
  Backbone manufacturer: NEB
  Backbone size w/o insert (bp): 6634
  Total vector size (bp): 1008
  Vector type: Bacterial Expression
Growth in bacteria
  Bacterial resistance: Ampicillin, 100 μg/mL
  Growth temperature: 37°C
  Growth strain: DH5alpha
  Copy number: High Copy
Gene/Insert
  Gene/Insert name: PTE_13 (alt name: Funclib design PTE_13)
  Species: Synthetic
  Insert size (bp): 1008
  Promoter: pTac
  Tag / fusion protein: MBP (N terminal on backbone)
  Cloning method: Restriction Enzyme; 5′ cloning site EcoRI (not destroyed); 3′ cloning site PstI (not destroyed)
  Sequencing primers: 5′ GACGCGCAGACTAATTCGAGCTC; 3′ CAGGGTTTTCCCAGTCACGACGTTGTAA
Terms and licenses: Academic/Nonprofit Terms; Industry Terms: Not Available to Industry
How to cite: PTE_13 was a gift from Sarel Fleishman (Addgene plasmid # 111636 ; http://n2t.net/addgene:111636 ; RRID:Addgene_111636)
