[The description below was written by a language model from this plasmid's Addgene catalogue record and pLannotate feature annotations shown in this document.]
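Description:
PTE_13 is a bacterial expression plasmid built on the pMal C2 backbone, carrying a synthetic, computationally designed variant of phosphotriesterase (PTE) produced with the FuncLib design method. The roughly 1 kb insert was cloned between EcoRI and PstI sites, both retained, and is annotated by similarity to the opd organophosphate hydrolase of Brevundimonas diminuta, an enzyme that hydrolyses synthetic organophosphate triesters such as the insecticide paraoxon. The design is fused in frame to the C-terminus of maltose-binding protein encoded by the backbone. This MBP version lacks a signal sequence, so the fusion stays in the cytoplasm, and MBP generally aids solubility and allows affinity purification on amylose resin.

Expression is driven by the tac promoter with a downstream lac operator. The plasmid also carries lacI under the lacIq promoter, so transcription is repressed until induced with IPTG. A residual lacZα fragment lies downstream of the cloning site, followed by the rrnB T1 and T2 terminators. The plasmid is propagated in E. coli through a ColE1/pMB1-type origin with ampicillin selection (AmpR). The catalogue lists it as high copy, although the pBR322-derived rop and bom elements are also annotated. An M13 origin permits single-stranded DNA production.

The two sequence records, about 7.64 kb each, show the same features from different start points. This length fits backbone plus insert, so the catalogue's "total vector size" of 1008 bp evidently repeats the insert length. The construct is one member of a repertoire of designed enzymes, presumably intended for expressing and characterising this variant's activity. The specific mutations in the design are not stated.
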