Features (pLannotate 1.2.2; 19 found; start..end, strand, type, name):
      3..80      +  promoter       lacIq promoter: lacI (mutant); In the lacIq allele, a single base change in the promoter boosts expression of the lacI gene about 10-fold.
     81..1163    +  CDS            lacI: lac repressor; lacI; The lac repressor binds to the lac operator to inhibit transcription in E. coli. This inhibition can be relieved by adding lactose or isopropyl-β-D-thiogalactopyranoside (IPTG).
   1176..1197    +  protein_bind   CAP binding site: CAP binding activates transcription in the presence of cAMP. E. coli catabolite activator protein
   1216..1233    +  promoter       tet promoter (fragment): E. coli promoter for tetracycline efflux protein gene
   1406..1434    +  promoter       tac promoter: strong E. coli promoter; hybrid between the trp and lac UV5 promoters
   1442..1458    +  protein_bind   lac operator: The lac repressor binds to the lac operator to inhibit transcription in E. coli. This inhibition can be relieved by adding lactose or isopropyl-β-D-thiogalactopyranoside (IPTG). lac repressor encoded by lacI
   1528..2628    +  CDS            MBP: maltose binding protein from E. coli; malE (mutated); This version of the gene does not encode a signal sequence, so MBP will remain in the cytosol.
   2710..3708    +  CDS            opd (fragment): OPD_BREDI - Experimental evidence at protein level: Swiss-Prot protein existence level 1. Has an unusual substrate specificity for synthetic organophosphate triesters and phosphorofluoridates. All of the phosphate triesters found to be substrates are synthetic compounds. The identity of any naturally occurring substrate for the enzyme is unknown. Has no detectable activity with phosphate monoesters or diesters and no activity as an esterase or protease. It catalyzes the hydrolysis of the insecticide paraoxon at a rate approaching the diffusion limit and thus appears to be optimally evolved for
   3731..3885    +  CDS            lacZα (fragment): LacZα fragment of β-galactosidase; lacZ fragment
   3978..4093    +  ncRNA          5S rRNA: Accession: RF00001 - 5S ribosomal RNA
   4097..4183    +  terminator     rrnB T1 terminator: Escherichia coli rrnB; transcription terminator T1 from the E. coli rrnB gene
   4275..4302    +  terminator     rrnB T2 terminator: transcription terminator T2 from the E. coli rrnB gene
   4322..4413    +  promoter       AmpR promoter: bla
   4414..5274    +  CDS            AmpR: β-lactamase; bla; confers resistance to ampicillin, carbenicillin, and related antibiotics
   5316..5829    -  rep_origin     M13 ori (sequence partly withheld): M13 bacteriophage origin of replication; arrow indicates direction of (+) strand synthesis
   5940..6528    +  rep_origin     ori: high-copy-number ColE1/pMB1/pBR322/pUC origin of replication
   6714..6856    -  misc_feature   bom: basis of mobility region from pBR322
   6958..7149    -  CDS            rop: Rop protein, which maintains plasmids at low copy number; rop
   7166..7546    +  CDS            YPB1_ECOLX: Protein predicted: Swiss-Prot protein existence level 4. From Escherichia coli.
>Addgene plasmid #111636 | PTE_13 | depositor full sequence | sequence record 209853 | PTE_13 sequence 7642 bps
CCGACACCATCGAATGGTGCAAAACCTTTCGCGGTATGGCATGATAGCGCCCGGAAGAGAGTCAATTCAG
GGTGGTGAATGTGAAACCAGTAACGTTATACGATGTCGCAGAGTATGCCGGTGTCTCTTATCAGACCGTT
TCCCGCGTGGTGAACCAGGCCAGCCACGTTTCTGCGAAAACGCGGGAAAAAGTGGAAGCGGCGATGGCGG
AGCTGAATTACATTCCCAACCGCGTGGCACAACAACTGGCGGGCAAACAGTCGTTGCTGATTGGCGTTGC
CACCTCCAGTCTGGCCCTGCACGCGCCGTCGCAAATTGTCGCGGCGATTAAATCTCGCGCCGATCAACTG
GGTGCCAGCGTGGTGGTGTCGATGGTAGAACGAAGCGGCGTCGAAGCCTGTAAAGCGGCGGTGCACAATC
TTCTCGCGCAACGCGTCAGTGGGCTGATCATTAACTATCCGCTGGATGACCAGGATGCCATTGCTGTGGA
AGCTGCCTGCACTAATGTTCCGGCGTTATTTCTTGATGTCTCTGACCAGACACCCATCAACAGTATTATT
TTCTCCCATGAAGACGGTACGCGACTGGGCGTGGAGCATCTGGTCGCATTGGGTCACCAGCAAATCGCGC
TGTTAGCGGGCCCATTAAGTTCTGTCTCGGCGCGTCTGCGTCTGGCTGGCTGGCATAAATATCTCACTCG
CAATCAAATTCAGCCGATAGCGGAACGGGAAGGCGACTGGAGTGCCATGTCCGGTTTTCAACAAACCATG
CAAATGCTGAATGAGGGCATCGTTCCCACTGCGATGCTGGTTGCCAACGATCAGATGGCGCTGGGCGCAA
TGCGCGCCATTACCGAGTCCGGGCTGCGCGTTGGTGCGGATATCTCGGTAGTGGGATACGACGATACCGA
AGACAGCTCATGTTATATCCCGCCGTTAACCACCATCAAACAGGATTTTCGCCTGCTGGGGCAAACCAGC
GTGGACCGCTTGCTGCAACTCTCTCAGGGCCAGGCGGTGAAGGGCAATCAGCTGTTGCCCGTCTCACTGG
TGAAAAGAAAAACCACCCTGGCGCCCAATACGCAAACCGCCTCTCCCCGCGCGTTGGCCGATTCATTAAT
GCAGCTGGCACGACAGGTTTCCCGACTGGAAAGCGGGCAGTGAGCGCAACGCAATTAATGTAAGTTAGCT
CACTCATTAGGCACAATTCTCATGTTTGACAGCTTATCATCGACTGCACGGTGCACCAATGCTTCTGGCG
TCAGGCAGCCATCGGAAGCTGTGGTATGGCTGTGCAGGTCGTAAATCACTGCATAATTCGTGTCGCTCAA
GGCGCACTCCCGTTCTGGATAATGTTTTTTGCGCCGACATCATAACGGTTCTGGCAAATATTCTGAAATG
AGCTGTTGACAATTAATCATCGGCTCGTATAATGTGTGGAATTGTGAGCGGATAACAATTTCACACAGGA
AACAGCCAGTCCGTTTAGGTGTTTTCACGAGCACTTCACCAACAAGGACCATAGCATATGAAAATCGAAG
AAGGTAAACTGGTAATCTGGATTAACGGCGATAAAGGCTATAACGGTCTCGCTGAAGTCGGTAAGAAATT
CGAGAAAGATACCGGAATTAAAGTCACCGTTGAGCATCCGGATAAACTGGAAGAGAAATTCCCACAGGTT
GCGGCAACTGGCGATGGCCCTGACATTATCTTCTGGGCACACGACCGCTTTGGTGGCTACGCTCAATCTG
GCCTGTTGGCTGAAATCACCCCGGACAAAGCGTTCCAGGACAAGCTGTATCCGTTTACCTGGGATGCCGT
ACGTTACAACGGCAAGCTGATTGCTTACCCGATCGCTGTTGAAGCGTTATCGCTGATTTATAACAAAGAT
CTGCTGCCGAACCCGCCAAAAACCTGGGAAGAGATCCCGGCGCTGGATAAAGAACTGAAAGCGAAAGGTA
AGAGCGCGCTGATGTTCAACCTGCAAGAACCGTACTTCACCTGGCCGCTGATTGCTGCTGACGGGGGTTA
TGCGTTCAAGTATGAAAACGGCAAGTACGACATTAAAGACGTGGGCGTGGATAACGCTGGCGCGAAAGCG
GGTCTGACCTTCCTGGTTGACCTGATTAAAAACAAACACATGAATGCAGACACCGATTACTCCATCGCAG
AAGCTGCCTTTAATAAAGGCGAAACAGCGATGACCATCAACGGCCCGTGGGCATGGTCCAACATCGACAC
CAGCAAAGTGAATTATGGTGTAACGGTACTGCCGACCTTCAAGGGTCAACCATCCAAACCGTTCGTTGGC
GTGCTGAGCGCAGGTATTAACGCCGCCAGTCCGAACAAAGAGCTGGCAAAAGAGTTCCTCGAAAACTATC
TGCTGACTGATGAAGGTCTGGAAGCGGTTAATAAAGACAAACCGCTGGGTGCCGTAGCGCTGAAGTCTTA
CGAGGAAGAGTTGGCGAAAGATCCACGTATTGCCGCCACTATGGAAAACGCCCAGAAAGGTGAAATCATG
CCGAACATCCCGCAGATGTCCGCTTTCTGGTATGCCGTGCGTACTGCGGTGATCAACGCCGCCAGCGGTC
GTCAGACTGTCGATGAAGCCCTGAAAGACGCGCAGACTAATTCGAGCTCGAACAACAACAACAATAACAA
TAACAACAACCTCGGGATCGAGGGAAGGATTTCAGAATTCATCACCAACAGCGGCGACCGTATCAACACC
GTTCGTGGTCCGATCACCATCTCTGAGGCCGGTTTCACTCTGATGCATGAGCATATCTGCGGTTCTTCTG
CGGGTTTTCTCCGCGCTTGGCCGGAGTTCTTCGGTTCCCGTGATGCACTGGCGGAAAAAGCGGTTCGCGG
CCTCCGTCGCGCTCGTGCTGCCGGCGTTCGTACCATCGTTGATGTTTCTACCTTTGATTGCGGCCGTGAC
GTTGAGCTGCTCGCCGAAGTTTCTGAAGCGGCGGACGTTCACATCGTCGCGGCGACGGGTCTGTGGTTCG
ACCCGCCTCTGTCTATGCGCCTGCGTTCTGTTGAGGAACTCACCCAGTTCTTTCTGCGCGAAATCCAGTA
CGGTATCGAGGATACCGGCATCCGTGCAGGTATCATCAAAGTTGCGACCACCGGTAAAGCCACGCCGTTC
CAGGAGCGTGTACTCCGTGCGGCTGCACGCGCCTCTCTCGCGACCGGTGTGCCTGTTACCACCCATACCG
ATGCTTCTCAGCGTGACGGTGAGCAGCAGGCGGACATCTTCGAATCTGAAGGCCTCGATCCGAGCCGTGT
TTGCATTGGTCATTCTGACGACACCGACGACCTGGACTACCTGACCGCTCTCGCAGCTCGCGGTTATCTG
ATTGGTCTGGATCGCATTCCGCACAGCGCGATCGGCCTGGAAGACAACGCGTCCGCTGCCGCGCTGCTGG
GCCTGCGCTCTTGGCAAACCCGTGCCCTCCTGATCAAAGCGCTGATCGACCAGGGCTACGCCGACCAGAT
CCTGGTTTCTAACGACTGGCTGTTCGGTTTCTCTTCTTACGTTACCAACATCATGGATGTCCTGGACCGT
GTTAACCCGGATGGTATGGCGTTCATCCCTCTGCGTGTTATTCCATTCCTCCGTGAAAAAGGTGTTCCGG
ACGAGACTCTCGAAACGATCATGGTTGACAACCCAGCTCGTTTCCTGTCTCCGACCCTGCGTGCGAGCTG
ATAACTGCAGGCAAGCTTGGCACTGGCCGTCGTTTTACAACGTCGTGACTGGGAAAACCCTGGCGTTACC
CAACTTAATCGCCTTGCAGCACATCCCCCTTTCGCCAGCTGGCGTAATAGCGAAGAGGCCCGCACCGATC
GCCCTTCCCAACAGTTGCGCAGCCTGAATGGCGAATGGCAGCTTGGCTGTTTTGGCGGATGAGATAAGAT
TTTCAGCCTGATACAGATTAAATCAGAACGCAGAAGCGGTCTGATAAAACAGAATTTGCCTGGCGGCAGT
AGCGCGGTGGTCCCACCTGACCCCATGCCGAACTCAGAAGTGAAACGCCGTAGCGCCGATGGTAGTGTGG
GGTCTCCCCATGCGAGAGTAGGGAACTGCCAGGCATCAAATAAAACGAAAGGCTCAGTCGAAAGACTGGG
CCTTTCGTTTTATCTGTTGTTTGTCGGTGAACGCTCTCCTGAGTAGGACAAATCCGCCGGGAGCGGATTT
GAACGTTGCGAAGCAACGGCCCGGAGGGTGGCGGGCAGGACGCCCGCCATAAACTGCCAGGCATCAAATT
AAGCAGAAGGCCATCCTGACGGATGGCCTTTTTGCGTTTCTACAAACTCTTTTTGTTTATTTTTCTAAAT
ACATTCAAATATGTATCCGCTCATGAGACAATAACCCTGATAAATGCTTCAATAATATTGAAAAAGGAAG
AGTATGAGTATTCAACATTTCCGTGTCGCCCTTATTCCCTTTTTTGCGGCATTTTGCCTTCCTGTTTTTG
CTCACCCAGAAACGCTGGTGAAAGTAAAAGATGCTGAAGATCAGTTGGGTGCACGAGTGGGTTACATCGA
ACTGGATCTCAACAGCGGTAAGATCCTTGAGAGTTTTCGCCCCGAAGAACGTTCTCCAATGATGAGCACT
TTTAAAGTTCTGCTATGTGGCGCGGTATTATCCCGTGTTGACGCCGGGCAAGAGCAACTCGGTCGCCGCA
TACACTATTCTCAGAATGACTTGGTTGAGTACTCACCAGTCACAGAAAAGCATCTTACGGATGGCATGAC
AGTAAGAGAATTATGCAGTGCTGCCATAACCATGAGTGATAACACTGCGGCCAACTTACTTCTGACAACG
ATCGGAGGACCGAAGGAGCTAACCGCTTTTTTGCACAACATGGGGGATCATGTAACTCGCCTTGATCGTT
GGGAACCGGAGCTGAATGAAGCCATACCAAACGACGAGCGTGACACCACGATGCCTGTAGCAATGGCAAC
AACGTTGCGCAAACTATTAACTGGCGAACTACTTACTCTAGCTTCCCGGCAACAATTAATAGACTGGATG
GAGGCGGATAAAGTTGCAGGACCACTTCTGCGCTCGGCCCTTCCGGCTGGCTGGTTTATTGCTGATAAAT
CTGGAGCCGGTGAGCGTGGGTCTCGCGGTATCATTGCAGCACTGGGGCCAGATGGTAAGCCCTCCCGTAT
CGTAGTTATCTACACGACGGGGAGTCAGGCAACTATGGATGAACGAAATAGACAGATCGCTGAGATAGGT
GCCTCACTGATTAAGCATTGGTAACTGTCAGACCAAGTTTACTCATATATACTTTAGATTGATT
[38 nt withheld, positions 5315-5352]
A
[37 nt withheld, positions 5354-5390]
ATTTTGTTAAAATTCGCGTTAAATTTTTGTTAAATCAGCTCATTTTTTAACCAATAGGCCGAAATCGGCA
AAATCCCTTATAAATCAAAAGAATAGACCGAGATAGGGT
[37 nt withheld, positions 5500-5536]
AAAGAACGTGGACTCCAACGTCAAAGG
[141 nt withheld, positions 5564-5704]
G
[125 nt withheld, positions 5706-5830]
AAAGGATCTAGGTGAAGATCCTTTTTGATAATCTCATGACCAAAATCCCTTAACGTGAGTTTTCGTTCCA
CTGAGCGTCAGACCCCGTAGAAAAGATCAAAGGATCTTCTTGAGATCCTTTTTTTCTGCGCGTAATCTGC
TGCTTGCAAACAAAAAAACCACCGCTACCAGCGGTGGTTTGTTTGCCGGATCAAGAGCTACCAACTCTTT
TTCCGAAGGTAACTGGCTTCAGCAGAGCGCAGATACCAAATACTGTCCTTCTAGTGTAGCCGTAGTTAGG
CCACCACTTCAAGAACTCTGTAGCACCGCCTACATACCTCGCTCTGCTAATCCTGTTACCAGTGGCTGCT
GCCAGTGGCGATAAGTCGTGTCTTACCGGGTTGGACTCAAGACGATAGTTACCGGATAAGGCGCAGCGGT
CGGGCTGAACGGGGGGTTCGTGCACACAGCCCAGCTTGGAGCGAACGACCTACACCGAACTGAGATACCT
ACAGCGTGAGCTATGAGAAAGCGCCACGCTTCCCGAAGGGAGAAAGGCGGACAGGTATCCGGTAAGCGGC
AGGGTCGGAACAGGAGAGCGCACGAGGGAGCTTCCAGGGGGAAACGCCTGGTATCTTTATAGTCCTGTCG
GGTTTCGCCACCTCTGACTTGAGCGTCGATTTTTGTGATGCTCGTCAGGGGGGCGGAGCCTATGGAAAAA
CGCCAGCAACGCGGCCTTTTTACGGTTCCTGGCCTTTTGCTGGCCTTTTGCTCACATGTTCTTTCCTGCG
TTATCCCCTGATTCTGTGGATAACCGTATTACCGCCTTTGAGTGAGCTGATACCGCTCGCCGCAGCCGAA
CGACCGAGCGCAGCGAGTCAGTGAGCGAGGAAGCGGAAGAGCGCCTGATGCGGTATTTTCTCCTTACGCA
TCTGTGCGGTATTTCACACCGCATATATGGTGCACTCTCAGTACAATCTGCTCTGATGCCGCATAGTTAA
GCCAGTATACACTCCGCTATCGCTACGTGACTGGGTCATGGCTGCGCCCCGACACCCGCCAACACCCGCT
GACGCGCCCTGACGGGCTTGTCTGCTCCCGGCATCCGCTTACAGACAAGCTGTGACCGTCTCCGGGAGCT
GCATGTGTCAGAGGTTTTCACCGTCATCACCGAAACGCGCGAGGCAGCTGCGGTAAAGCTCATCAGCGTG
GTCGTGCAGCGATTCACAGATGTCTGCCTGTTCATCCGCGTCCAGCTCGTTGAGTTTCTCCAGAAGCGTT
AATGTCTGGCTTCTGATAAAGCGGGCCATGTTAAGGGCGGTTTTTTCCTGTTTGGTCACTGATGCCTCCG
TGTAAGGGGGATTTCTGTTCATGGGGGTAATGATACCGATGAAACGAGAGAGGATGCTCACGATACGGGT
TACTGATGATGAACATGCCCGGTTACTGGAACGTTGTGAGGGTAAACAACTGGCGGTATGGATGCGGCGG
GACCAGAGAAAAATCACTCAGGGTCAATGCCAGCGCTTCGTTAATACAGATGTAGGTGTTCCACAGGGTA
GCCAGCAGCATCCTGCGATGCAGATCCGGAACATAATGGTGCAGGGCGCTGACTTCCGCGTTTCCAGACT
TTACGAAACACGGAAACCGAAGACCATTCATGTTGTTGCTCAGGTCGCAGACGTTTTGCAGCAGCAGTCG
CTTCACGTTCGCTCGCGTATCGGTGATTCATTCTGCTAACCAGTAAGGCAACCCCGCCAGCCTAGCCGGG
TCCTCAACGACAGGAGCACGATCATGCGCACCCGTGGCCAGGACCCAACGCTGCCCGAAATT
