Features (pLannotate 1.2.2; 19 found; start..end, strand, type, name):
     11..39      +  promoter       tac promoter: strong E. coli promoter; hybrid between the trp and lac UV5 promoters
     47..63      +  protein_bind   lac operator: The lac repressor binds to the lac operator to inhibit transcription in E. coli. This inhibition can be relieved by adding lactose or isopropyl-β-D-thiogalactopyranoside (IPTG). lac repressor encoded by lacI
    133..1233    +  CDS            MBP: maltose binding protein from E. coli; malE (mutated); This version of the gene does not encode a signal sequence, so MBP will remain in the cytosol.
   1315..2313    +  CDS            opd (fragment): OPD_BREDI - Experimental evidence at protein level: Swiss-Prot protein existence level 1. Has an unusual substrate specificity for synthetic organophosphate triesters and phosphorofluoridates. All of the phosphate triesters found to be substrates are synthetic compounds. The identity of any naturally occurring substrate for the enzyme is unknown. Has no detectable activity with phosphate monoesters or diesters and no activity as an esterase or protease. It catalyzes the hydrolysis of the insecticide paraoxon at a rate approaching the diffusion limit and thus appears to be optimally evolved for
   2336..2490    +  CDS            lacZα (fragment): LacZα fragment of β-galactosidase; lacZ fragment
   2583..2698    +  ncRNA          5S rRNA: Accession: RF00001 - 5S ribosomal RNA
   2702..2788    +  terminator     rrnB T1 terminator: Escherichia coli rrnB; transcription terminator T1 from the E. coli rrnB gene
   2880..2907    +  terminator     rrnB T2 terminator: transcription terminator T2 from the E. coli rrnB gene
   2926..3017    +  promoter       AmpR promoter: bla
   3018..3878    +  CDS            AmpR: β-lactamase; bla; confers resistance to ampicillin, carbenicillin, and related antibiotics
   3920..4433    -  rep_origin     M13 ori (sequence partly withheld): M13 bacteriophage origin of replication; arrow indicates direction of (+) strand synthesis
   4544..5132    +  rep_origin     ori: high-copy-number ColE1/pMB1/pBR322/pUC origin of replication
   5318..5458    -  misc_feature   bom: basis of mobility region from pBR322
   5560..5751    -  CDS            rop: Rop protein, which maintains plasmids at low copy number; rop
   5768..6148    +  CDS            YPB1_ECOLX: Protein predicted: Swiss-Prot protein existence level 4. From Escherichia coli.
   6247..6324    +  promoter       lacIq promoter: lacI (mutant); In the lacIq allele, a single base change in the promoter boosts expression of the lacI gene about 10-fold.
   6325..7407    +  CDS            lacI: lac repressor; lacI; The lac repressor binds to the lac operator to inhibit transcription in E. coli. This inhibition can be relieved by adding lactose or isopropyl-β-D-thiogalactopyranoside (IPTG).
   7420..7441    +  protein_bind   CAP binding site: CAP binding activates transcription in the presence of cAMP. E. coli catabolite activator protein
   7460..7477    +  promoter       tet promoter (fragment): E. coli promoter for tetracycline efflux protein gene
>Addgene plasmid #111636 | PTE_13 | addgene full sequence | sequence record 213412 | Addgene NGS Result
AAATGAGCTGTTGACAATTAATCATCGGCTCGTATAATGTGTGGAATTGTGAGCGGATAACAATTTCACA
CAGGAAACAGCCAGTCCGTTTAGGTGTTTTCACGAGCACTTCACCAACAAGGACCATAGATTATGAAAAC
TGAAGAAGGTAAACTGGTAATCTGGATTAACGGCGATAAAGGCTATAACGGTCTCGCTGAAGTCGGTAAG
AAATTCGAGAAAGATACCGGAATTAAAGTCACCGTTGAGCATCCGGATAAACTGGAAGAGAAATTCCCAC
AGGTTGCGGCAACTGGCGATGGCCCTGACATTATCTTCTGGGCACACGACCGCTTTGGTGGCTACGCTCA
ATCTGGCCTGTTGGCTGAAATCACCCCGGACAAAGCGTTCCAGGACAAGCTGTATCCGTTTACCTGGGAT
GCCGTACGTTACAACGGCAAGCTGATTGCTTACCCGATCGCTGTTGAAGCGTTATCGCTGATTTATAACA
AAGATCTGCTGCCGAACCCGCCAAAAACCTGGGAAGAGATCCCGGCGCTGGATAAAGAACTGAAAGCGAA
AGGTAAGAGCGCGCTGATGTTCAACCTGCAAGAACCGTACTTCACCTGGCCGCTGATTGCTGCTGACGGG
GGTTATGCGTTCAAGTATGAAAACGGCAAGTACGACATTAAAGACGTGGGCGTGGATAACGCTGGCGCGA
AAGCGGGTCTGACCTTCCTGGTTGACCTGATTAAAAACAAACACATGAATGCAGACACCGATTACTCCAT
CGCAGAAGCTGCCTTTAATAAAGGCGAAACAGCGATGACCATCAACGGCCCGTGGGCATGGTCCAACATC
GACACCAGCAAAGTGAATTATGGTGTAACGGTACTGCCGACCTTCAAGGGTCAACCATCCAAACCGTTCG
TTGGCGTGCTGAGCGCAGGTATTAACGCCGCCAGTCCGAACAAAGAGCTGGCAAAAGAGTTCCTCGAAAA
CTATCTGCTGACTGATGAAGGTCTGGAAGCGGTTAATAAAGACAAACCGCTGGGTGCCGTAGCGCTGAAG
TCTTACGAGGAAGAGTTGGCGAAAGATCCACGTATTGCCGCCACCATGGAAAACGCCCAGAAAGGTGAAA
TCATGCCGAACATCCCGCAGATGTCCGCTTTCTGGTATGCCGTGCGTACTGCGGTGATCAACGCCGCCAG
CGGTCGTCAGACTGTCGATGAAGCCCTGAAAGACGCGCAGACTAATTCGAGCTCGAACAACAACAACAAT
AACAATAACAACAACCTCGGGATCGAGGGAAGGATTTCAGAATTCATCACCAACAGCGGCGACCGTATCA
ACACCGTTCGTGGTCCGATCACCATCTCTGAGGCCGGTTTCACTCTGATGCATGAGCATATCTGCGGTTC
TTCTGCGGGTTTTCTCCGCGCTTGGCCGGAGTTCTTCGGTTCCCGTGATGCACTGGCGGAAAAAGCGGTT
CGCGGCCTCCGTCGCGCTCGTGCTGCCGGCGTTCGTACCATCGTTGATGTTTCTACCTTTGATTGCGGCC
GTGACGTTGAGCTGCTCGCCGAAGTTTCTGAAGCGGCGGACGTTCACATCGTCGCGGCGACGGGTCTGTG
GTTCGACCCGCCTCTGTCTATGCGCCTGCGTTCTGTTGAGGAACTCACCCAGTTCTTTCTGCGCGAAATC
CAGTACGGTATCGAGGATACCGGCATCCGTGCAGGTATCATCAAAGTTGCGACCACCGGTAAAGCCACGC
CGTTCCAGGAGCGTGTACTCCGTGCGGCTGCACGCGCCTCTCTCGCGACCGGTGTGCCTGTTACCACCCA
TACCGATGCTTCTCAGCGTGACGGTGAGCAGCAGGCGGACATCTTCGAATCTGAAGGCCTCGATCCGAGC
CGTGTTTGCATTGGTCATTCTGACGACACCGACGACCTGGACTACCTGACCGCTCTCGCAGCTCGCGGTT
ATCTGATTGGTCTGGATCGCATTCCGCACAGCGCGATCGGCCTGGAAGACAACGCGTCCGCTGCCGCGCT
GCTGGGCCTGCGCTCTTGGCAAACCCGTGCCCTCCTGATCAAAGCGCTGATCGACCAGGGCTACGCCGAC
CAGATCCTGGTTTCTAACGACTGGCTGTTCGGTTTCTCTTCTTACGTTACCAACATCATGGATGTCCTGG
ACCGTGTTAACCCGGATGGTATGGCGTTCATCCCTCTGCGTGTTATTCCATTCCTCCGTGAAAAAGGTGT
TCCGGACGAGACTCTCGAAACGATCATGGTTGACAACCCAGCTCGTTTCCTGTCTCCGACCCTGCGTGCG
AGCTGATAACTGCAGGCAAGCTTGGCACTGGCCGTCGTTTTACAACGTCGTGACTGGGAAAACCCTGGCG
TTACCCAACTTAATCGCCTTGCAGCACATCCCCCTTTCGCCAGCTGGCGTAATAGCGAAGAGGCCCGCAC
CGATCGCCCTTCCCAACAGTTGCGCAGCCTGAATGGCGAATGGCAGCTTGGCTGTTTTGGCGGATGAGAT
AAGATTTTCAGCCTGATACAGATTAAATCAGAACGCAGAAGCGGTCTGATAAAACAGAATTTGCCTGGCG
GCAGTAGCGCGGTGGTCCCACCTGACCCCATGCCGAACTCAGAAGTGAAACGCCGTAGCGCCGATGGTAG
TGTGGGGTCTCCCCATGCGAGAGTAGGGAACTGCCAGGCATCAAATAAAACGAAAGGCTCAGTCGAAAGA
CTGGGCCTTTCGTTTTATCTGTTGTTTGTCGGTGAACGCTCTCCTGAGTAGGACAAATCCGCCGGGAGCG
GATTTGAACGTTGCGAAGCAACGGCCCGGAGGGTGGCGGGCAGGACGCCCGCCATAAACTGCCAGGCATC
AAATTAAGCAGAAGGCCATCCTGACGGATGGCCTTTTTGCGTTTCTACAAACTCTTTTGTTTATTTTTCT
AAATACATTCAAATATGTATCCGCTCATGAGACAATAACCCTGATAAATGCTTCAATAATATTGAAAAAG
GAAGAGTATGAGTATTCAACATTTCCGTGTCGCCCTTATTCCCTTTTTTGCGGCATTTTGCCTTCCTGTT
TTTGCTCACCCAGAAACGCTGGTGAAAGTAAAAGATGCTGAAGATCAGTTGGGTGCACGAGTGGGTTACA
TCGAACTGGATCTCAACAGCGGTAAGATCCTTGAGAGTTTTCGCCCCGAAGAACGTTTCCCAATGATGAG
CACTTTTAAAGTTCTGCTATGTGGCGCGGTATTATCCCGTGTTGACGCCGGGCAAGAGCAACTCGGTCGC
CGCATACACTATTCTCAGAATGACTTGGTTGAGTACTCACCAGTCACAGAAAAGCATCTTACGGATGGCA
TGACAGTAAGAGAATTATGCAGTGCTGCCATAACCATGAGTGATAACACTGCGGCCAACTTACTTCTGAC
AACGATCGGAGGACCGAAGGAGCTAACCGCTTTTTTGCACAACATGGGGGATCATGTAACTCGCCTTGAT
CGTTGGGAACCGGAGCTGAATGAAGCCATACCAAACGACGAGCGTGACACCACGATGCCTGTAGCAATGG
CAACAACGTTGCGCAAACTATTAACTGGCGAACTACTTACTCTAGCTTCCCGGCAACAATTAATAGACTG
GATGGAGGCGGATAAAGTTGCAGGACCACTTCTGCGCTCGGCCCTTCCGGCTGGCTGGTTTATTGCTGAT
AAATCTGGAGCCGGTGAGCGTGGGTCTCGCGGTATCATTGCAGCACTGGGGCCAGATGGTAAGCCCTCCC
GTATCGTAGTTATCTACACGACGGGGAGTCAGGCAACTATGGATGAACGAAATAGACAGATCGCTGAGAT
AGGTGCCTCACTGATTAAGCATTGGTAACTGTCAGACCAAGTTTACTCATATATACTTTAGATTGATT
[38 nt withheld, positions 3919-3956]
A
[37 nt withheld, positions 3958-3994]
ATTTTGTTAAAATTCGCGTTAAATTTTTGTTAAATCAGCTCATTTTTTAACCAATAGGCCGAAATCGGCA
AAATCCCTTATAAATCAAAAGAATAGCCCGAGATAGGGT
[37 nt withheld, positions 4104-4140]
AAAGAACGTGGACTCCAACGTCAAAGG
[141 nt withheld, positions 4168-4308]
G
[125 nt withheld, positions 4310-4434]
AAAGGATCTAGGTGAAGATCCTTTTTGATAATCTCATGACCAAAATCCCTTAACGTGAGTTTTCGTTCCA
CTGAGCGTCAGACCCCGTAGAAAAGATCAAAGGATCTTCTTGAGATCCTTTTTTTCTGCGCGTAATCTGC
TGCTTGCAAACAAAAAAACCACCGCTACCAGCGGTGGTTTGTTTGCCGGATCAAGAGCTACCAACTCTTT
TTCCGAAGGTAACTGGCTTCAGCAGAGCGCAGATACCAAATACTGTCCTTCTAGTGTAGCCGTAGTTAGG
CCACCACTTCAAGAACTCTGTAGCACCGCCTACATACCTCGCTCTGCTAATCCTGTTACCAGTGGCTGCT
GCCAGTGGCGATAAGTCGTGTCTTACCGGGTTGGACTCAAGACGATAGTTACCGGATAAGGCGCAGCGGT
CGGGCTGAACGGGGGGTTCGTGCACACAGCCCAGCTTGGAGCGAACGACCTACACCGAACTGAGATACCT
ACAGCGTGAGCTATGAGAAAGCGCCACGCTTCCCGAAGGGAGAAAGGCGGACAGGTATCCGGTAAGCGGC
AGGGTCGGAACAGGAGAGCGCACGAGGGAGCTTCCAGGGGGAAACGCCTGGTATCTTTATAGTCCTGTCG
GGTTTCGCCACCTCTGACTTGAGCGTCGATTTTTGTGATGCTCGTCAGGGGGGCGGAGCCTATGGAAAAA
CGCCAGCAACGCGGCCTTTTTACGGTTCCTGGCCTTTTGCTGGCCTTTTGCTCACATGTTCTTTCCTGCG
TTATCCCCTGATTCTGTGGATAACCGTATTACCGCCTTTGAGTGAGCTGATACCGCTCGCCGCAGCCGAA
CGACCGAGCGCAGCGAGTCAGTGAGCGAGGAAGCGGAAGAGCGCCTGATGCGGTATTTTCTCCTTACGCA
TCTGTGCGGTATTTCACACCGCATATGGTGCACTCTCAGTACAATCTGCTCTGATGCCGCATAGTTAAGC
CAGTATACACTCCGCTATCGCTACGTGACTGGGTCATGGCTGCGCCCCGACACCCGCCAACACCCGCTGA
CGCGCCCTGACGGGCTTGTCTGCTCCCGGCATCCGCTTACAGACAAGCTGTGACCGTCTCCGGGAGCTGC
ATGTGTCAGAGGTTTTCACCGTCATCACCGAAACGCGCGAGGCAGCTGCGGTAAAGCTCATCAGCGTGGT
CGTGCAGCGATTCACAGATGTCTGCCTGTTCATCCGCGTCCAGCTCGTTGAGTTTCTCCAGAAGCGTTAA
TGTCTGGCTTCTGATAAAGCGGGCCATGTTAAGGGCGGTTTTTTCCTGTTTGGTCACTGATGCCTCCGTG
TAAGGGGGATTTCTGTTCATGGGGGTAATGATACCGATGAAACGAGAGAGGATGCTCACGATACGGGTTA
CTGATGATGAACATGCCCGGTTACTGGAACGTTGTGAGGGTAAACAACTGGCGGTATGGATGCGGCGGGA
CCAGAGAAAAATCACTCAGGGTCAATGCCAGCGCTTCGTTAATACAGATGTAGGTGTTCCACAGGGTAGC
CAGCAGCATCCTGCGATGCAGATCCGGAACATAATGGTGCAGGGCGCTGACTTCCGCGTTTCCAGACTTT
ACGAAACACGGAAACCGAAGACCATTCATGTTGTTGCTCAGGTCGCAGACGTTTTGCAGCAGCAGTCGCT
TCACGTTCGCTCGCGTATCGGTGATTCATTCTGCTAACCAGTAAGGCAACCCCGCCAGCCTAGCCGGGTC
CTCAACGACAGGAGCACGATCATGCGCACCCGTGGCCAGGACCCAACGCTGCCCGAAATTCCGACACCAT
CGAATGGTGCAAAACCTTTCGCGGTATGGCATGATAGCGCCCGGAAGAGAGTCAATTCAGGGTGGTGAAT
GTGAAACCAGTAACGTTATACGATGTCGCAGAGTATGCCGGTGTCTCTTATCAGACCGTTTCCCGCGTGG
TGAACCAGGCCAGCCACGTTTCTGCGAAAACGCGGGAAAAAGTGGAAGCGGCGATGGCGGAGCTGAATTA
CATTCCCAACCGCGTGGCACAACAACTGGCGGGCAAACAGTCGTTGCTGATTGGCGTTGCCACCTCCAGT
CTGGCCCTGCACGCGCCGTCGCAAATTGTCGCGGCGATTAAATCTCGCGCCGATCAACTGGGTGCCAGCG
TGGTGGTGTCGATGGTAGAACGAAGCGGCGTCGAAGCCTGTAAAGCGGCGGTGCACAATCTTCTCGCGCA
ACGCGTCAGTGGGCTGATCATTAACTATCCGCTGGATGACCAGGATGCCATTGCTGTGGAAGCTGCCTGC
ACTAATGTTCCGGCGTTATTTCTTGATGTCTCTGACCAGACACCCATCAACAGTATTATTTTCTCCCATG
AAGACGGTACGCGACTGGGCGTGGAGCATCTGGTCGCATTGGGTCACCAGCAAATCGCGCTGTTAGCGGG
CCCATTAAGTTCTGTCTCGGCGCGTCTGCGTCTGGCTGGCTGGCATAAATATCTCACTCGCAATCAAATT
CAGCCGATAGCGGAACGGGAAGGCGACTGGAGTGCCATGTCCGGTTTTCAACAAACCATGCAAATGCTGA
ATGAGGGCATCGTTCCCACTGCGATGCTGGTTGCCAACGATCAGATGGCGCTGGGCGCAATGCGCGCCAT
TACCGAGTCCGGGCTGCGCGTTGGTGCGGATATCTCGGTAGTGGGATACGACGATACCGAAGACAGCTCA
TGTTATATCCCGCCGTTAACCACCATCAAACAGGATTTTCGCCTGCTGGGGCAAACCAGCGTGGACCGCT
TGCTGCAACTCTCTCAGGGCCAGGCGGTGAAGGGCAATCAGCTGTTGCCCGTCTCACTGGTGAAAAGAAA
AACCACCCTGGCGCCCAATACGCAAACCGCCTCTCCCCGCGCGTTGGCCGATTCATTAATGCAGCTGGCA
CGACAGGTTTCCCGACTGGAAAGCGGGCAGTGAGCGCAACGCAATTAATGTAAGTTAGCTCACTCATTAG
GCACAATTCTCATGTTTGACAGCTTATCATCGACTGCACGGTGCACCAATGCTTCTGGCGTCAGGCAGCC
ATCGGAAGCTGTGGTATGGCTGTGCAGGTCGTAAATCACTGCATAATTCGTGTCGCTCAAGGCGCACTCC
CGTTCTGGATAATGTTTTTTGCGCCGACATCATAACGGTTCTGGCAAATATTCTG
